>Addgene plasmid #197829 | pJMC-2T-Esp3I | addgene full sequence | sequence record 390496 | Addgene NGS Result
GTCAGTGAGCGAGGAAGCGGAAGAGCGCCCACCTGCTTTTAGCCACCGTGAGACGAACAACAACGTCTCT
AGTGTTTTGCAGGTGTGATGAAAAGCCTTAGGGTCAGGTGGCACTTTTCGGGGAAATGTGCGATGAACCC
CTATTTGTTTATTTTTCTAAATACATTCAAATATGTATCCGCTAATGAGACAATAACCCTGATAAATGCT
TCAATTATATTGAAAAAGGAAGAGTATGAGTATCCAACATTTCCGTGTCGCCCTTATTCCCTTTTTTGCG
GCCTTCTGCCTTCCTGTTTTTGCTCACCCAGAAACGCTGGTGAAAGTAAAAGATGCTGAAGATCAGTTGG
GTGCCCGAGTGGGTTACATTGAACTGGATCTCAACAGCGGCAAAATCTTAGAGAGTTTTCGCCCCGAAGA
ACGCTTCCCAATGATGAGCACTTTCAAAGTTCTGCTATGTGGCGCGGTGTTATCCCGTATTGATGCTGGG
CAAGAGCAACTCGGTCGCCGCATACACTATTCTCAGAATGACTTGGTTGAGTATTCACCAGTCACAGAAA
AGCATCTTACGGATGGCATGACAGTAAGAGAATTATGTAGTGCTGCCATAACCATGAGTGATAACACTGC
GGCCAACTTACTTCTGACAACGATTGGAGGACCGAAGGAGCTAACCGCTTTTTTGCACAACATGGGGGAT
CATGTAACTCGCCTTGATCGTTGGGAACCGGAGCTGAATGAAGCCATACCAAACGACGAGCGTGACACCA
CGATGCCTGTAGCAATGGCAACAACTCTCCGCAAACTATTAACTGGCGAACTACTTACTCTTGCTTCACG
CCAGCAACTCATTGACTGGATGGAGGCGGACAAAGTTGCAGGACCACTTCTGCGCTCGGCACTTCCGGCT
GGCTGGTTTATTGCTGATAAATCTGGAGCCGGTGAGCGTGGCTCTCGCGGTATCATTGCAGCACTGGGGC
CAGATGGTAAGCCCTCCCGTATCGTAGTTATCTACACGACGGGGAGTCAGGCAACTATGGATGAACGAAA
TAGACAGATCGCTGAGATAGGTGCCTCACTGATTAAGCATTGGTAACTGTCAGACGAAGGGAAATAAATA
GTAGCCCGCCTGATGTGCGGGCTTTTTTTTGGTGGTGGTTACCAGTGTCGCTTAGCTACCGTAGGTCCTC
TTAGGCGGTCCGATTAGCGACATAGTCATCAATGCCTTGACGGCAAAATCCCTTAACGTGAGTTTTCGTT
CCACTGAGCGTCAGACCCCGTAGAAAAGATCAAAGGATCTTCTTGAGATCCTTTTTTTCTGCGCGTAATC
TGCTGCTTGCAAACAAAAAAACCACCGCTACCAGCGGTGGTTTGTTTGCCGGATCAAGAGCTACTAACTC
TTTTTCCGAAGGTAACTGGCTTCAGCAGAGCGCAGATACCAAATACTGTTCTTCTAGTGTAGCCGTAGTT
ATGCCACCACTTCAAGAACTCTGTAGCACCGCCTACATACCTCGCTCTGCTAATCCTGTTACCAGTGGCT
GCTGCCAGTGGCGATAAGTCGTGTCTTACCGGGTTGGACTCAAGACGATAGTTACCGGATAAGGCGCAGC
GGTCGGGCTGAACGGGGGGTTCGTGCTCACAGCCCAGCTTGGAGCGAACGACCTACACCGAACTGAGATA
CCTACAGCGTGAGCTATGAGAAAGCGCCACGCTTCCCGAAGGGAGAAAGGCGGACAGGTATCCGGTAAGC
GGCAGGGTCGGAACAGGAGAGCGCACGAGGGAGCTTCCAGTGGGAAACGCCTGGTATCTTTATAGTCCTG
TCGGGTTTCGCCACCTCTGACTTGAGCGTCGATTTTTGTGATGCTCGTCAGGGGGGCGGAGCCTATGGAA
AAACGCCAGCAACGCGGCCTTTTTACGGTTCCTGGCCTTTTGCTGGCCTTTTGCTCACATGTTCTTTCCT
GCGTTATCCCCTGATTCTGTGGATAACCGTATTACCGCCTTTGAGTGAGCTGATACCGCTCGCCGCAGCC
GAACGACCGAGCGCAGCGA
Features (pLannotate 1.2.2; 4 found; start..end, strand, type, name):
      1..23      +  rep_origin     RSF ori (fragment): Plasmids containing the RSF 1030 origin of replication can be propagated in E. coli cells that contain additional plasmids with compatible origins.
    135..235     +  promoter       AmpR promoter: bla
    236..1096    +  CDS            AmpR: β-lactamase; bla; confers resistance to ampicillin, carbenicillin, and related antibiotics
   1303..1891    +  rep_origin     ori: high-copy-number ColE1/pMB1/pBR322/pUC origin of replication
