[The description below was written by a language model from this plasmid's Addgene catalogue record and pLannotate feature annotations shown in this document.]
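Description:
pJMC-2T-Esp3I is a small (about 2 kb) synthetic cloning plasmid that forms part of a modular, extensible vector toolkit and parts library built for plant genome engineering. The record describes it as a Level 1 module, designated position "2T", carrying an Esp3I expansion point. In hierarchical Type IIS (Golden Gate-style) assembly systems, Level 1 modules are intermediate units that are combined in a defined order into larger multigene constructs. Esp3I is a Type IIS enzyme that cuts outside its recognition site. An expansion point of this kind would therefore be expected to let additional modules or parts be inserted in a later assembly round. The record does not detail the flanking overhangs, the meaning of the "2T" designation, or the exact architecture of the site.

The plasmid carries no insert or gene of interest, and the backbone is listed only as self-made, with the vector type unspecified. The annotated features are almost entirely maintenance elements: a high-copy ColE1/pUC-type origin of replication for propagation in E. coli, and a β-lactamase gene driven by its native bla promoter, conferring ampicillin resistance. A very short fragment matching the RSF origin is also annotated at the start of the sequence. At about 23 nt it is probably an incidental match or a remnant rather than a functional second origin. No plant promoters, terminators, selectable markers, T-DNA borders or reporters are annotated, which fits an essentially empty placeholder or linker module used to extend the capacity of an assembly rather than to deliver a payload itself.
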