Addgene plasmid #197829: pJMC-2T-Esp3I
Purpose: Level 1 module 2T with Esp3I expansion point
Depositing lab: Daniel Voytas. Depositing organization: University of Minnesota. Publication: An extensible vector toolkit and parts library for advanced engineering of plant genomes. Chamness JC, Kumar J, Cruz AJ, Rhuby E, Holum MJ, Cody JP, Tibebu R, Gamo ME, Starker CG, Zhang F, Voytas DF. Plant Genome. 2023 Mar 9:e20312. doi: 10.1002/tpg2.20312. PubMed 36896468.
Backbone
  Vector backbone: Unspecified
  Backbone manufacturer: Self-made
  Vector type: Unspecified
Growth in bacteria
  Bacterial resistance: Ampicillin, 100 μg/mL
  Growth temperature: 37°C
  Growth strain: DH5alpha
  Copy number: High Copy
Gene/Insert
  Gene/Insert name: None
  Species: Synthetic
  Cloning method: Restriction Enzyme; 5′ cloning site Unknown (unknown if destroyed)
Terms and licenses: Academic/Nonprofit Terms; Industry Terms: Not Available to Industry
Depositor comments: Please visit https://www.biorxiv.org/content/10.1101/2022.10.15.511792v1 for bioRxiv preprint.
How to cite: pJMC-2T-Esp3I was a gift from Daniel Voytas (Addgene plasmid # 197829 ; http://n2t.net/addgene:197829 ; RRID:Addgene_197829)
